>Addgene plasmid #184813 | pDestTol2-QUAS:GFP-CAAX | addgene full sequence | sequence record 366105 | Addgene NGS Result
CCACCTAAATTGTAAGCGTTAATATTTTGTTAAAATTCGCGTTAAATTTTTGTTAAATCAGCTCATTTTT
TAACCAATAGGCCGAAATCGGCAAAATCCCTTATAAATCAAAAGAATAGACCGAGATAGGGT
[37 nt withheld, positions 133-169]
AAAGAACGTGGACTCCAACGTCAAAGG
[32 nt withheld, positions 197-228]
GCTGGCTAAGAACTCATCAGCCTCCCCGGTCCATCTACCCACGTACCAATGCACCAATTGGCCACAATGA
CGGCTACTACATGGTGCCATTCCTTCCTCTTTATAGGAATGGAGACTACCTCCTGTCCAACAATGCTCTT
GGATACGAGTACGCCTACCTGTTGGACCCAGGTCATTGCACAACACCAGAAATGCCCTCTGATCTGCAAA
AGACGTGAATATCTGTTCAGACACCCATATCCACTCTGTTCCACACAGGTCAGAGGTTTGTCCAGGAGTT
CTTGACAGAGGTGTAAAAAGTACTCAAAAATTTTACTCAAGTGAAAGTACAAGTACTTAGGGAAAATTTT
ACTCAATTAAAAGTAAAAGTATCTGGCTAGAATCTTACTTGAGTAAAAGTAAAAAAGTACTCCATTAAAA
TTGTACTTGAGTATTAAGGAAGTAAAAGTAAAAGCAAGAAAGAAAACTAGAGATTCTTGTTTAAGCTTTT
AATCTCAAAAAACATTAAATGAAATGCATACAAGGTTTTATCCTGCTTTAGAACTGTTTGTATTTAATTA
TCAAACTATAAGACAGACAATCTAATGCCAGTACACGCTACTCAAAGTTGTAAAACCTCAGATTTAACTT
CAGTAGAAGCTGATTCTCAAAATTGTTAGTGTCAAGCCTAGCTCTTTTGGGGCTGAAAAGCAATCCTGCA
GTGCTGAAAAGCCTCTCACAGGCAGCCGATGCGGGAAGAGGTGTATTAGTCTTGATAGAGAGGCTGCAAA
TAGCAGGAAACGTGAGCAGAGACTCCCTGGTGTCTGAAACACAGGCCAGATGGGCCCTCGAGCAGGAAAC
AGCTATGACCATGATTACGCCAAGCTATCAACTTTGTATAGAAAAGTTGGGGTAATCGCTTATCCTCGGA
TAAACAATTATCCTCACGGGTAATCGCTTATCCGCTCGGGTAATCGCTTATCCTCGGGTAATCGCTTATC
CTTGCAAGGGTCGACTCTAGAGGGTATATAATGGATCCCATCGCGTCTCAGCCTCACTTTGAGCTCCTCC
ACACGAATTCCCTCGACCTCGAAGACGCGTCAAGTTTGTACAAAAAAGCAGGCTGGACCATGGTGAGCAA
GGGCGAGGAGCTGTTCACCGGGGTGGTGCCCATCCTGGTCGAGCTGGACGGCGACGTAAACGGCCACAAG
TTCAGCGTGTCCGGCGAGGGCGAGGGCGATGCCACCTACGGCAAGCTGACCCTGAAGTTCATCTGCACCA
CCGGCAAGCTGCCCGTGCCCTGGCCCACCCTCGTGACCACCCTGACCTACGGCGTGCAGTGCTTCAGCCG
CTACCCCGACCACATGAAGCAGCACGACTTCTTCAAGTCCGCCATGCCCGAAGGCTACGTCCAGGAGCGC
ACCATCTTCTTCAAGGACGACGGCAACTACAAGACCCGCGCCGAGGTGAAGTTCGAGGGCGACACCCTGG
TGAACCGCATCGAGCTGAAGGGCATCGACTTCAAGGAGGACGGCAACATCCTGGGGCACAAGCTGGAGTA
CAACTACAACAGCCACAACGTCTATATCATGGCCGACAAGCAGAAGAACGGCATCAAGGTGAACTTCAAG
ATCCGCCACAACATCGAGGACGGCAGCGTGCAGCTCGCCGACCACTACCAGCAGAACACCCCCATCGGCG
ACGGCCCCGTGCTGCTGCCCGACAACCACTACCTGAGCACCCAGTCCGCCCTGAGCAAAGACCCCAACGA
GAAGCGCGATCACATGGTCCTGCTGGAGTTCGTGACCGCCGCCGGGATCACTCTCGGCATGGACGAGCTG
TACAAGGGAGGAGGAAGATCTAAGCTGAACCCTCCTGATGAGAGTGGCCCCGGCTGCATGAGCTGCAAGT
GTGTGCTCTCCTGAGACCCAGCTTTCTTGTACAAAGTGGGGGATCCAGACATGATAAGATACATTGATGA
GTTTGGACAAACCACAACTAGAATGCAGTGAAAAAAATGCTTTATTTGTGAAATTTGTGATGCTATTGCT
TTATTTGTAACCATTATAAGCTGCAATAAACAAGTTAACAACAACAATTGCATTCATTTTATGTTTCAGG
TTCAGGGGGAGGTGTGGGAGGTTTTTTCCAACTTTATTATACATAGTTGATAATTCACTGGCCGTCGTTT
TACGGTACCATCGATGATGATCCAGACATGATAAGATACATTGATGAGTTTGGACAAACCACAACTAGAA
TGCAGTGAAAAAAATGCTTTATTTGTGAAATTTGTGATGCTATTGCTTTATTTGTAACCATTATAAGCTG
CAATAAACAAGTTAACAACAACAATTGCATTCATTTTATGTTTCAGGTTCAGGGGGAGGTGTGGGAGGTT
TTTTAAAGCAAGTAAAACCTCTACAAATGTGGTATGGCTGATTATGATCCTCTAGATCAGATCTGCGAAG
ATACGGCCACGGGTGCTCTTGATCCTGTGGCTGATTTTGGACTGTGCTGCTCGCAGCTGCTGATGAATCA
CATACTTCCTCCATTTTCTTCCACTGATTGACTGTTATAATTTCCCTAATTTCCAGGTCAAGGTGCTGTG
CATTGTGGTAATAGATGTGACATGACGTCACTTCCAAAGGACCAATGAACATGTCTGACCAATTTCATAT
AATGTGAAAACGATTTTCATAGGCAGAATAAATAACATTTAAATTAAACTGGGCATCAGCGCAATTCAAT
TGGTTTGGTAATAGCAAGGGAAAATAGAATGAAGTGATCTCCAAAAAATAAGTACTTTTTGACTGTAAAT
AAAATTGTAAGGAGTAAAAAGTACTTTTTTTTCTAAAAAAATGTAATTAAGTAAAAGTAAAAGTATTGAT
TTTTAATTGTACTCAAGTAAAGTAAAAATCCCCAAAAATAATACTTAAGTACAGTAATCAAGTAAAATTA
CTCAAGTACTTTACACCTCTGGTTCTTGACCCCCTACCTTCAGCAAGCCCAGCAGATCCACTAGTTCTAG
AGCGGCCGCCACCGCGGTGGAGCTCCAGCTTTTGTTCCCTTTAGTGAGGGTTAATTGCGCGCTTGGCGTA
ATCATGGTCATAGCTGTTTCCTGTGTGAAATTGTTATCCGCTCACAATTCCACACAACATACGAGCCGGA
AGCATAAAGTGTAAAGCCTGGGGTGCCTAATGAGTGAGCTAACTCACATTAATTGCGTTGCGCTCACTGC
CCGCTTTCCAGTCGGGAAACCTGTCGTGCCAGCTGCATTAATGAATCGGCCAACGCGCGGGGAGAGGCGG
TTTGCGTATTGGGCGCTCTTCCGCTTCCTCGCTCACTGACTCGCTGCGCTCGGTCGTTCGGCTGCGGCGA
GCGGTATCAGCTCACTCAAAGGCGGTAATACGGTTATCCACAGAATCAGGGGATAACGCAGGAAAGAACA
TGTGAGCAAAAGGCCAGCAAAAGGCCAGGAACCGTAAAAAGGCCGCGTTGCTGGCGTTTTTCCATAGGCT
CCGCCCCCCTGACGAGCATCACAAAAATCGACGCTCAAGTCAGAGGTGGCGAAACCCGACAGGACTATAA
AGATACCAGGCGTTTCCCCCTGGAAGCTCCCTCGTGCGCTCTCCTGTTCCGACCCTGCCGCTTACCGGAT
ACCTGTCCGCCTTTCTCCCTTCGGGAAGCGTGGCGCTTTCTCATAGCTCACGCTGTAGGTATCTCAGTTC
GGTGTAGGTCGTTCGCTCCAAGCTGGGCTGTGTGCACGAACCCCCCGTTCAGCCCGACCGCTGCGCCTTA
TCCGGTAACTATCGTCTTGAGTCCAACCCGGTAAGACACGACTTATCGCCACTGGCAGCAGCCACTGGTA
ACAGGATTAGCAGAGCGAGGTATGTAGGCGGTGCTACAGAGTTCTTGAAGTGGTGGCCTAACTACGGCTA
CACTAGAAGAACAGTATTTGGTATCTGCGCTCTGCTGAAGCCAGTTACCTTCGGAAAAAGAGTTGGTAGC
TCTTGATCCGGCAAACAAACCACCGCTGGTAGCGGTGGTTTTTTTGTTTGCAAGCAGCAGATTACGCGCA
GAAAAAAAGGATCTCAAGAAGATCCTTTGATCTTTTCTACGGGGTCTGACGCTCAGTGGAACGAAAACTC
ACGTTAAGGCATTTTGGTCATGAGATTATCAAAAAGGATCTTCACCTAGATCCTTTTAAATTAAAAATGA
AGTTTTAAATCAATCTAAAGTATATATGAGTAAACTTGGTCTGACAGTTACCAATGCTTAATAAGTGAGG
CACCTATCTCAGCGATCTGTCTATTTCGTTCATCCATAGTTGCCTGACTCCCCGTCGTGTAGATAACTAC
GATACGGGAGGGCTTACCATCTGGCCCCAGTGCTGCAATGATACCGCGAGACCCACGCTCACCGGCTCCA
GATTTATCAGCAATAAACCAGCCAGCCGGAAGGGCCGAGCGCAGAAGTGGTCCTGCAACTTTATCCGCCT
CCATCCAGTCTATTAATTGTTGCCGGGAAGCTAGAGTAAGTAGTTCGCCAGTTAATAGTTTGCGCAACGT
TGTTGCCATTGCTACAGGCATCGTGGTGTCACGCTCGTCGTTTGGTATGGCTTCATTCAGCTCCGGTTCC
CAACGATCAAGGCGAGTTACATGATCCCCCATGTTGTGCAAAAAAGCGGTTAGCTCCTTCGGTCCTCCGA
TCGTTGTCAGAAGTAAGTTGGCCGCAGTGTTATCACTCATGGTTATGGCAGCACTGCATAATTCTCTTAC
TGTCATGCCATCCGTAAGATGCTTTTCTGTGACTGGTGAGTACTCAACCAAGTCATTCTGAGAATAGTGT
ATGCGGCGACCGAGTTGCTCTTGCCCGGCGTCAATACGGGATAATACCGCGCCACATAGCAGAACTTTAA
AAGTGCTCATCATTGGAAAACGTTCTTCGGGGCGAAAACTCTCAAGGATCTTACCGCTGTTGAGATCCAG
TTCGATGTAACCCACTCGTGCACCCAACTGATCTTCAGCATCTTTTACTTTCACCAGCGTTTCTGGGTGA
GCAAAAACAGGAAGGCAAAATGCCGCAAAAAAGGGAATAAGGGCGACACGGAAATGTTGAATACTCATAC
TCTTCCTTTTTCAATATTATTGAAGCATTTATCAGGGTTATTGTCTCATGAGCGGATACATATTTGAATG
TATTTAGAAAAATAAACAAATAGGGGTTCCGCGCACATTTCCCCGAAAAGTG
Features (pLannotate 1.2.2; 22 found; start..end, strand, type, name):
      7..228     -  rep_origin     M13 ori (fragment) (sequence partly withheld): M13 bacteriophage origin of replication; arrow indicates direction of (+) strand synthesis
    228..515     +  CDS            tyr (fragment) (sequence partly withheld): TYRO_ORYLA - Also known as tyro. Experimental evidence at transcript level: Swiss-Prot protein existence level 2. This is a copper-containing oxidase that functions in the formation of pigments such as melanins and other polyphenolic compounds. From Oryzias latipes (Japanese rice fish) (Japanese killifish).
   1097..1117    +  protein_bind   attB4: mutant version of attB; core recombination site for the Gateway® BP reaction BP Clonase™
   1226..1243    +  promoter       minP (fragment): minimal TATA-box promoter with low basal activity
   1309..1329    +  protein_bind   attB1: mutant version of attB; core recombination site for the Gateway® BP reaction BP Clonase™
   1338..2054    +  CDS            EGFP: EGFP is a basic (constitutively fluorescent) green fluorescent protein published in 1996, derived from Aequorea victoria. It is reported to be a rapidly-maturing weak dimer with moderate acid sensitivity.
   2070..2132    +  CDS            H-Ras (fragment): human small GTPase proto-oncoprotein
   2137..2157    -  protein_bind   attB2: mutant version of attB; core recombination site for the Gateway® BP reaction BP Clonase™
   2160..2294    -  polyA_signal   SV40 poly(A) signal: SV40 polyadenylation signal
   2357..2377    -  protein_bind   attB3: mutant version of attB; core recombination site for the Gateway® BP reaction BP Clonase™
   2381..2401    +  CDS            lacZα (fragment): LacZα fragment of β-galactosidase; lacZ fragment
   2417..2551    -  polyA_signal   SV40 poly(A) signal: SV40 polyadenylation signal
   2574..2657    -  CDS            large T antigen (fragment): large T antigen from SV40 (simian virus 40)
   3223..3263    -  misc_feature   MCS (fragment): pBluescript multiple cloning site
   3276..3294    -  promoter       T3 promoter: promoter for bacteriophage T3 RNA polymerase
   3339..3355    -  protein_bind   lac operator: The lac repressor binds to the lac operator to inhibit transcription in E. coli. This inhibition can be relieved by adding lactose or isopropyl-β-D-thiogalactopyranoside (IPTG). lac repressor encoded by lacI
   3363..3393    -  promoter       lac promoter: promoter for the E. coli lac operon
   3408..3429    -  protein_bind   CAP binding site: CAP binding activates transcription in the presence of cAMP. E. coli catabolite activator protein
   3442..3534    -  CDS            lacI (fragment): lac repressor; lacI; The lac repressor binds to the lac operator to inhibit transcription in E. coli. This inhibition can be relieved by adding lactose or isopropyl-β-D-thiogalactopyranoside (IPTG).
   3717..4305    -  rep_origin     ori: high-copy-number ColE1/pMB1/pBR322/pUC origin of replication
   4476..5336    -  CDS            AmpR: β-lactamase; bla; confers resistance to ampicillin, carbenicillin, and related antibiotics
   5337..5441    -  promoter       AmpR promoter: bla
