[The description below was written by a language model from this plasmid's Addgene catalogue record and pLannotate feature annotations shown in this document.]
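Description:
pDestTol2-QUAS:GFP-CAAX is a zebrafish Tol2 transposon transgenesis plasmid assembled by multisite Gateway cloning into the pDestTol2 destination backbone. It is maintained in E. coli through a high-copy ColE1/pUC-type origin and selected with ampicillin via the β-lactamase gene and its native promoter. pBluescript-derived remnants (a partial M13/f1 origin, lac promoter/operator elements, a T3 promoter and an MCS fragment) are also annotated. The Tol2 arms themselves are not called out in the feature table. The short medaka tyrosinase fragment flagging one side of the cassette is consistent with Tol2-flanking sequence, since Tol2 was originally isolated from that locus.

The payload sits between attB4 and attB3 recombination scars, with attB1 and attB2 marking the junctions of the three entry modules. The 5′ module supplies the QUAS element named in the record, of which only a minimal TATA-box promoter fragment is annotated. The middle module encodes EGFP fused to a C-terminal fragment of human H-Ras, which provides the CAAX prenylation motif that anchors the fluorescent protein to the plasma membrane. The 3′ module supplies an SV40 polyadenylation signal, and a second SV40 poly(A) comes from the backbone. In the Q binary system, QUAS is silent until bound by the QF transcriptional activator, so membrane-tagged GFP appears only in cells expressing a QF driver, outlining cell bodies and fine processes such as axons.

According to the record, the plasmid was used to generate the Tg(QUAS:GFP-CAAX)c591 zebrafish line, in work on the connectivity of genetically defined neurons. The listed backbone size exceeds the total size, as expected when the Gateway cassette of a destination vector is replaced during recombination.
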