Addgene plasmid #184813: pDestTol2-QUAS:GFP-CAAX
Purpose: Used to generate the Tg(QUAS:GFP-CAAX)c591 transgenic line
Depositing lab: Marnie Halpern. Depositing organization: Dartmouth College and Medical School. Publication: Genetically defined nucleus incertus neurons differ in connectivity and function. Spikol ED, Cheng J, Macurak M, Subedi A, Halpern ME. Elife. 2024 May 31;12:RP89516. doi: 10.7554/eLife.89516. PubMed 38819436.
Backbone
  Vector backbone: pDestTol2
  Backbone size w/o insert (bp): 5883
  Total vector size (bp): 5450
  Vector type: zebrafish Tol2 transgenesis
Growth in bacteria
  Bacterial resistance: Ampicillin, 100 μg/mL
  Growth temperature: 37°C
  Growth strain: DH5alpha
  Copy number: Unknown
Gene/Insert
  Gene/Insert name: QUAS:GFP-CAAX-pA
  Insert size (bp): 1230
  Tag / fusion protein: GFP-CAAX
  Cloning method: Gateway Cloning
  Sequencing primers: 5′ M13R; 3′ M13F
Terms and licenses: Academic/Nonprofit Terms; Industry Terms: Not Available to Industry
Depositor comments: Please visit https://www.biorxiv.org/content/10.1101/2022.04.07.487414v1 for bioRxiv preprint.
How to cite: pDestTol2-QUAS:GFP-CAAX was a gift from Marnie Halpern (Addgene plasmid # 184813 ; http://n2t.net/addgene:184813 ; RRID:Addgene_184813)
